>Addgene plasmid #13752 | pCDNA3 Flag Jnk1b2 | addgene partial sequence | sequence record 20235 | 13752 with SP6
ATGACTAACCGACTCCCCATCCCTCCCACCTCCCGATGGCCCAAGTAGTCATCTACAGCAGCCCAGAGGC
CCAGCTGCTGCTTCTAGACTGCTGTCTGTATCAGAGGCCAAAGTCGGATCTGTTGACATTGAAGACACAT
CATTGACAGACGACGATGATGATGGATGCTGAGAGCCATTGATCACTGCTGCACCTAAAGGAGAGGGCTG
CCCCCGTATAACTCCATTCTTGGTTCTCTCCTCCAAGTCCATAACTTCCTTATATATCAATTCTTTCCAC
TCTTCTATTGTGTGTTCCCTTTCATCTAACTGCTTGTCAGGGATCTTTGGTGGTGGAGCTTCTGCTTCAG
AAGGATCATACCAGACATTGATGTACGGGTGTTGGAGAGCTTCATCTACAGAGATCCTTTTAGATGCATC
TATTACCAGCATTTTGGATAACAAATCCCTTGCCTGACTGGCTTTAAGTTTGTTGTGTTCTGAGTCAGCT
GGGAAAAGGACATCAGGGAAGAGTTTCTCAAAGCTATATCCAGCATATTTAGGTCTGTTTTCAACGTAAG
TCCTTACTGTTGGTTGCAGTTTCTTCATGAATTCAGGACATGGTGTTCCAAGCTGTTCAATAACTTTATT
CCACTGATCAATATGATCTGTACCTGGGAACAAAACACCACCTTTGATCATTTCTCCCATGATGCACCCA
ACTGACCAAATGTCAACGTTTTCCTTGTAGCCCATGCCAAGGATGACCTCGGGTGCTCTGTAGTAGCGAG
TCACTACATAAGGCGTCATCATAAAA
