>Addgene plasmid #13752 | pCDNA3 Flag Jnk1b2 | addgene partial sequence | sequence record 20236 | 13752 with T7
ACGATGATGACAAAAGCAGAAGCAAGCGTGACAACAATTTTTATAGTGTAGAGATTGGAGATTCTACATT
CACAGTCCTGAAACGATATCAGAATTTAAAACCTATAGGCTCAGGAGCTCAAGGAATAGTATGCGCAGCT
TATGATGCCATTCTTGAAAGAAATGTTGCAATCAAGAAGCTAAGCCGACCATTTCAGAATCAGACTCATG
CCAAGCGGGCCTACAGAGAGCTAGTTCTTATGAAATGTGTTAATCACAAAAATATAATTGGCCTTTTGAA
TGTTTTCACACCACAGAAATCCCTAGAAGAATTTCAAGATGTTTACATAGTCATGGAGCTCATGGATGCA
AATCTTTGCCAAGTGATTCAGATGGAGCTAGATCATGAAAGAATGTCCTACCTTCTCTATCAGATGCTGT
GTGGAATCAAGCACCTTCATTCTGCTGGAATTATTCATCGGGACTTAAAGCCCAGTAATATAGTAGTAAA
ATCTGATTGCACTTTGAAGATTCTTGACTTCGGTCTGGCCAGGACTGCAGGAACGAGTTTTATGATGACG
CCTTATGTAGTGACTCGCTACTACAGAGCACCCGAGGTCATCCTTGGCATGGGCTACAAGGAAAACGTTG
ACATTTGGTCAGTTGGGTGCATCATGGGAGAAATGATCAAAGGTGGTGTTTTGTTCCCAGGTACAGATCA
TATTGATCAGTGGAATAAAGTTTATTGACAGC
