>Addgene plasmid #13752 | pCDNA3 Flag Jnk1b2 | addgene partial sequence | sequence record 41212 | CMV-F 5'-CGCAAATGGGCGGTAGGCGTG-3'
ACTAGAGAACCCACTGCTTACTGGCTTATCGAAATTAATACGACTCACTATAGGGAGACCCAAGCTTCGG
CAGCCAACATGGACTATAAGGACGATGATGACAAAAGCAGAAGCAAGCGTGACAACAATTTTTATAGTGT
AGAGATTGGAGATTCTACATTCACAGTCCTGAAACGATATCAGAATTTAAAACCTATAGGCTCAGGAGCT
CAAGGAATAGTATGCGCAGCTTATGATGCCATTCTTGAAAGAAATGTTGCAATCAAGAAGCTAAGCCGAC
CATTTCAGAATCAGACTCATGCCAAGCGGGCCTACAGAGAGCTAGTTCTTATGAAATGTGTTAATCACAA
AAATATAATTGGCCTTTTGAATGTTTTCACACCACAGAAATCCCTAGAAGAATTTCAAGATGTTTACATA
GTCATGGAGCTCATGGATGCAAATCTTTGCCAAGTGATTCAGATGGAGCTAGATCATGAAAGAATGTCCT
ACCTTCTCTATCAGATGCTGTGTGGAATCAAGCACCTTCATTCTGCTGGAATTATTCATCGGGACTTAAA
GCCCAGTAATATAGTAGTAAAATCTGATTGCACTTTGAAGATTCTTGACTTCGGTCTGGCCAGGACTGCA
GGAACGAGTTTTATGATGACGCCTTATGTAGTGACTCGCTACTACAGAGCACCCGAGGTCATCC
