[The description below was written by a language model from this plasmid's Addgene catalogue record.]
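Description:
pCDNA3 Flag Jnk1b2 is a mammalian expression plasmid built on the Invitrogen pCDNA3 backbone (about 5.4 kb without insert). It carries a roughly 1.4 kb human cDNA for the JNK1β2 isoform of c-Jun N-terminal kinase 1, the product of the MAPK8 gene (transcript variant 4). The insert sits between the HindIII and XbaI sites of the polylinker, both of which were preserved, so the cassette can be excised or transferred. A Flag epitope is fused to the N terminus of the kinase. The plasmid is maintained in E. coli at high copy number under ampicillin selection.

The record gives no feature table and does not name the promoter. As general knowledge of the backbone, pCDNA3 normally drives inserts from the CMV immediate-early promoter with a bovine growth hormone polyadenylation signal, and it also carries an SV40-driven neomycin resistance cassette for G418 selection of stable mammalian lines. The listed T7 and Sp6 sequencing primers are consistent with the phage promoters that flank the pCDNA3 polylinker, which also permit in vitro transcription.

JNK1 is a stress-activated MAP kinase that phosphorylates transcription factors such as c-Jun and ATF2, and alternative splicing yields several isoforms. The α/β forms differ within the kinase domain, and the 1/2 forms differ at the C terminus. This construct comes from work comparing how JNK isoforms selectively interact with transcription factor substrates. The Flag tag allows the expressed isoform to be detected by immunoblot or immunoprecipitated from transfected cells, separately from endogenous JNK, for binding or immune-complex kinase assays.
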