Addgene plasmid #13752: pCDNA3 Flag Jnk1b2
Depositing lab: Roger Davis. Depositing organization: University of Massachusetts, Worcester. Publication: Selective interaction of JNK protein kinase isoforms with transcription factors. Gupta S, Barrett T, Whitmarsh AJ, Cavanagh J, Sluss HK, Derijard B, Davis RJ. EMBO J. 1996 Jun 3. 15(11):2760-70. PubMed 8654373.
Backbone
  Vector backbone: pCDNA3
  Backbone manufacturer: Invitrogen
  Backbone size w/o insert (bp): 5446
  Vector type: Mammalian Expression
Growth in bacteria
  Bacterial resistance: Ampicillin, 100 μg/mL
  Growth temperature: 37°C
  Growth strain: DH5alpha
  Copy number: High Copy
Gene/Insert
  Gene/Insert name: Jnk1b2 (alt name: MAPK8 variant 4)
  Species: H. sapiens (human)
  Insert size (bp): 1400
  GenBank ID: NM_139047
  Entrez Gene: MAPK8 (a.k.a. JNK, JNK-46, JNK1, JNK1A2, JNK21B1/2, PRKM8, SAPK1, SAPK1c)
  Tag / fusion protein: Flag (N terminal on insert)
  Cloning method: Restriction Enzyme; 5′ cloning site Hind III (not destroyed); 3′ cloning site Xba I (not destroyed)
  Sequencing primers: 5′ T7; 3′ Sp6
Terms and licenses: Academic/Nonprofit Terms; Industry Terms: Not Available to Industry
How to cite: pCDNA3 Flag Jnk1b2 was a gift from Roger Davis (Addgene plasmid # 13752 ; http://n2t.net/addgene:13752 ; RRID:Addgene_13752)
